Addgene plasmid #167302: pJOG1334
Purpose: Level 0 module (Pro+5U) for further assemblies based on the Modular Cloning system. Promoter and 5'UTR of a Solanum lycopersicum Oleosin gene, arbitrarily called OLE2 (Sollyc03g112440)
Depositing lab: Johannes Stuttmann. Depositing organization: Martin-Luther-Universitaet Halle-Wittenberg. Publication: Highly efficient multiplex editing: One-shot generation of 8x Nicotiana benthamiana and 12x Arabidopsis mutants. Stuttmann J, Barthel K, Martin P, Ordon J, Erickson JL, Herr R, Ferik F, Kretschmer C, Berner T, Keilwagen J, Marillonnet S, Bonas U. Plant J. 2021 Feb 12. doi: 10.1111/tpj.15197. PubMed 33577114.
Backbone
  Vector backbone: Unknown
  Vector type: Synthetic Biology ; MoClo Level 0 Vector
Growth in bacteria
  Bacterial resistance: Spectinomycin, 50 μg/mL
  Growth temperature: 37°C
  Growth strain: DH5alpha
  Copy number: High Copy
Gene/Insert
  Gene/Insert name: Promoter SlOLE2
  Species: S. lycopersicum
  Insert size (bp): 1057
  Cloning method: Unknown
  Sequencing primers: 5′ Unknown
Terms and licenses: Academic/Nonprofit Terms; Industry Terms: Not Available to Industry
How to cite: pJOG1334 was a gift from Johannes Stuttmann (Addgene plasmid # 167302 ; http://n2t.net/addgene:167302 ; RRID:Addgene_167302)
