[The description below was written by a language model from this plasmid's Addgene catalogue record and pLannotate feature annotations shown in this document.]
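Description:
pJOG1334 is a Level 0 module for the Modular Cloning (MoClo) system, a hierarchical Golden Gate-style assembly framework in which standardised basic parts are combined into transcription units and then into multigene constructs. It is a small bacterial cloning plasmid of about 3.3 kb. The specific backbone is not named in the record, but the annotated features show a high-copy ColE1/pUC-type origin of replication and an aadA gene conferring spectinomycin (and streptomycin) resistance, preceded by an AmpR (bla) promoter, which probably drives the marker. Short fragments annotated as integrase, gentamicin acetyltransferase and lacI are most likely remnants of the integron-derived resistance cassette and of earlier cloning elements rather than functional genes.

The payload is a 1,057 bp fragment from tomato (Solanum lycopersicum) comprising the promoter and 5' untranslated region of an oleosin gene, which the depositors arbitrarily designated OLE2. It is formatted as a "Pro+5U" part, meaning it occupies the combined promoter and 5'UTR position in a MoClo transcription unit and is to be joined upstream of a coding sequence module. The automated annotation does not mark the insert itself or the flanking type IIS restriction sites and fusion overhangs, so those details are not documented here.

Oleosins are generally seed oil-body proteins, so such a promoter would be expected to give seed-associated expression, though the record does not state the expression pattern or the intended downstream cargo. The plasmid comes from work on highly efficient multiplex genome editing in Nicotiana benthamiana and Arabidopsis, and serves as a building block for assembling plant expression constructs.
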