Features (pLannotate 1.2.2; 6 found; start..end, strand, type, name):
    470..519     +  CDS            lacI (fragment): lac repressor; lacI; The lac repressor binds to the lac operator to inhibit transcription in E. coli. This inhibition can be relieved by adding lactose or isopropyl-β-D-thiogalactopyranoside (IPTG).
   1713..1817    +  promoter       AmpR promoter: bla
   1808..1888    -  CDS            int (fragment): INT2_ECOLX - Protein inferred from homology: Swiss-Prot protein existence level 3. Putative integrase believed to be involved in the insertion of antibiotic resistance genes into plasmids and transposons. From Escherichia coli.
   1976..2032    +  CDS            GmR (fragment): gentamycin acetyltransferase; aacC1; confers resistance to gentamycin
   2039..2827    +  CDS            aadA: S3AD_ECOLX - Experimental evidence at protein level: Swiss-Prot protein existence level 1. Mediates bacterial resistance to the antibiotics streptomycin and spectinomycin. From Escherichia coli.
   3001..287     +  rep_origin     ori (across the origin): high-copy-number ColE1/pMB1/pBR322/pUC origin of replication
>Addgene plasmid #167302 | pJOG1334 | addgene full sequence | sequence record 333330 | Addgene NGS Result
CGCAGCGGTCGGGCTGAACGGGGGGTTCGTGCACACAGCCCAGCTTGGAGCGAACGACCTACACCGAACT
GAGATACCTACAGCGTGAGCTATGAGAAAGCGCCACGCTTCCCGAAGGGAGAAAGGCGGACAGGTATCCG
GTAAGCGGCAGGGTCGGAACAGGAGAGCGCACGAGGGAGCTTCCAGGGGGAAACGCCTGGTATCTTTATA
GTCCTGTCGGGTTTCGCCACCTCTGACTTGAGCGTCGATTTTTGTGATGCTCGTCAGGGGGGCGGAGCCT
ATGGAAAAACGCCAGCAACGCGGCCTTTTTACGGTTCCTGGCCTTTTGCTGGCCTTTTGCTCACATGTTC
TTTCCTGCGTTATCCCCTGATTCTGTGGATAACCGTATTACCGCCTTTGAGTGAGCTGATACCGCTCGCC
GCAGCCGAACGACCGAGCGCAGCGAGTCAGTGAGCGAGGAAGCGGAAGAGCGCCCAATACGCAAACCGCC
TCTCCCCGCGCGTTGGCCGATTCATTAATCACTCTGTGGTCTCAGGAGTACAGTCTACAAGGATGCACCT
TGCATGGATCCTCTAAAGTCCAATTAGAATCCAATACATAACATTGTTAAAATAGCCCAATCCAGCATCA
TATTATAGAAAGGCCCAAAATAGCTCCCAAATGTAGCCCATTAGGCCCACAACAGAAAAACCCTCCAATT
CCTGACTAAGCCCATTTACTAGCCCATATTTTTAGTAGGAAACATATAAGTAATGTATTAAATTTTTCTC
ATATAATAACAACAAAATTTTGGAAAAATTATATACACACACATTTTATTTTACATAATCTCTTAAATTT
TCAATCATTTTTAAAAAATCAAAAATATTCTCTCAAATTCATTGCTCTACTCTTGTTAATATATTTTTAT
TCCTTCTCGATCTCTGGTATATCTTCTCTTTATGTATCCGAATGTCTGCTAATGTATCTGAAAGTCCAAT
GATGTATTTGAATGTCCTATTCTTTTTCTAATCCATCCCTCCCCTCTCGATACACCTTCACTTCTGTATT
TGAATGTATTCGAAATTCATAAATTTTTTAAAAAAAATTATAATTCAAAAAAGAGAAACAATATGAAATT
TATTAAAATTATACTTAAAATTTTAACGAAGTACATGAATAATTCAATAGTTTAATTCTCAACAGTTCAT
TAAAATTGTGAAGATTCAAAGTCAGAGAGATCCAAATGCACACATATTAATTCACGATGACCAAAGTTTA
AATTTATTTATACTCAAGGGACTAAGAGTGTTAATTATTATTTTCCCTTTGAAGTGTCGAAAATCCCTCA
AAAAATAACAAAGAAACAGAGAGGCAGAGAAAAAGCCAAAATCGTAAAAACAGACTCTTTACTTTCAAAC
TCATCTCTCTTTCTGCTAAATCCATTTTTTTCATGCAAACTTTCTCATCAACATCTGTCACTCTTCTCCA
CGCGTCCATTCTCCTCTTCCTTTATATTCACTCCCACCTCCTTCCCCTTTTTTCTCATCCTCAATTCATT
TTATTTTTATTAAATAAATTCAAATTCGACCTTCTCCACCACCGTCCAATGTGAGACCACGAAGTGGCTC
TTCAGTGGACGAAAGGGCCTCGTGATACGCCTATTTTTATAGGTTAATGTCATGATAATAATGGTTTCTT
AGACGTCAGGTGGCACTTTTCGGGGAAATGTGCGCGGAACCCCTATTTGTTTATTTTTCTAAATACATTC
AAATATGTATCCGCTCATGAGACAATAACCCTGATAAATGCTTCAATAATATTGAAAAAGGAAGAGTATG
CGCTCACGCAACTGGTCCAGAACCTTGACCGAACGCAGCGGTGGTAACGGCGCAGTGGCGGTTTTCATGG
CTTGTTATGACTGTTTTTTTTTGGGGTACAGTCTATGCCTCGGGCATCCAAGCAGCAAGCGCGTTACGCC
GTGGGTCGATGTTTGATGTTATGGAGCAGCAACGATGTTACGCAGCAGGGCAGTCGCCCTAAAACAAAGT
TAAACATCATGAGGGAAGCGGTGATCGCCGAAGTATCGACTCAACTATCAGAGGTAGTTGGCGTCATCGA
GCGCCATCTCGAACCGACGTTGCTGGCCGTACATTTGTACGGCTCCGCAGTGGATGGCGGCCTGAAGCCA
CACAGCGATATTGATTTGCTGGTTACGGTGACCGTAAGGCTTGATGAAACAACGCGGCGAGCTTTGATCA
ACGACCTTTTGGAAACTTCGGCTTCCCCTGGAGAGAGCGAGATTCTCCGCGCTGTAGAAGTCACCATTGT
TGTGCACGACGACATCATTCCGTGGCGTTATCCAGCTAAGCGCGAACTGCAATTTGGAGAATGGCAGCGC
AATGACATTCTTGCAGGTATCTTCGAGCCAGCCACGATCGACATTGATCTGGCTATCTTGCTGACAAAAG
CAAGAGAACATAGCGTTGCCTTGGTAGGTCCAGCGGCGGAGGAACTCTTTGATCCGGTTCCTGAACAGGA
TCTATTTGAGGCGCTAAATGAAACCTTAACGCTATGGAACTCGCCGCCCGACTGGGCTGGCGATGAGCGA
AATGTAGTGCTTACGTTGTCCCGCATTTGGTACAGCGCAGTAACCGGCAAAATCGCGCCGAAGGATGTCG
CTGCCGACTGGGCAATGGAGCGCCTGCCGGCCCAGTATCAGCCCGTCATACTTGAAGCTAGACAGGCTTA
TCTTGGACAAGAAGAAGATCGCTTGGCCTCGCGCGCAGATCAGTTGGAAGAATTTGTCCATTACGTAAAA
GGCGAGATCACCAAGGTAGTCGGCAAATAACTGTCAGACCAAGTTTACTCATATATACTTTAGATTGATT
TAAAACTTCATTTTTAATTTAAAAGGATCTAGGTGAAGATCCTTTTTGATAATCTCATGACCAAAATCCC
TTAACGTGAGTTTTCGTTCCACTGAGCGTCAGACCCCGTAGAAAAGATCAAAGGATCTTCTTGAGATCCT
TTTTTTCTGCGCGTAATCTGCTGCTTGCAAACAAAAAAACCACCGCTACCAGCGGTGGTTTGTTTGCCGG
ATCAAGAGCTACCAACTCTTTTTCCGAAGGTAACTGGCTTCAGCAGAGCGCAGATACCAAATACTGTTCT
TCTAGTGTAGCCGTAGTTAGGCCACCACTTCAAGAACTCTGTAGCACCGCCTACATACCTCGCTCTGCTA
ATCCTGTTACCAGTGGCTGCTGCCAGTGGCGATAAGTCGTGTCTTACCGGGTTGGACTCAAGACGATAGT
TACCGGATAAGG
